Addgene plasmid #91341: pHH0103_ARHGAP33-1/1
Purpose: Protein expression and purification of human SH3 domain construct ARHGAP33-1/1
Depositing lab: Sachdev Sidhu. Depositing organization: University of Toronto. Publication: Comprehensive Analysis of the Human SH3 Domain Family Reveals a Wide Variety of Non-canonical Specificities. Teyra J, Huang H, Jain S, Guan X, Dong A, Liu Y, Tempel W, Min J, Tong Y, Kim PM, Bader GD, Sidhu SS. Structure. 2017 Oct 3;25(10):1598-1610.e3. doi: 10.1016/j.str.2017.07.017. Epub 2017 Sep 7. PubMed 28890361.
Backbone
  Vector backbone: pHH0103
  Vector type: Bacterial Expression
Growth in bacteria
  Bacterial resistance: Ampicillin, 100 μg/mL
  Growth temperature: 37°C
  Growth strain: DH5alpha
  Copy number: Low Copy
Gene/Insert
  Gene/Insert name: ARHGAP33-1/1
  Species: H. sapiens (human)
  Insert size (bp): 230
  Entrez Gene: ARHGAP33 (a.k.a. NOMA-GAP, SNX26, TCGAP)
  Cloning method: Restriction Enzyme; 5′ cloning site Sfi1 (unknown if destroyed); 3′ cloning site Not1 (unknown if destroyed)
Terms and licenses: Academic/Nonprofit Terms; Industry Terms: Not Available to Industry
How to cite: pHH0103_ARHGAP33-1/1 was a gift from Sachdev Sidhu (Addgene plasmid # 91341 ; http://n2t.net/addgene:91341 ; RRID:Addgene_91341)
