[The description below was written by a language model from this plasmid's Addgene catalogue record and pLannotate feature annotations shown in this document.]
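Description:
pHH0103_ARHGAP33-1/1 is a 6.9 kb bacterial expression plasmid built on the pHH0103 backbone for producing and purifying a human SH3 domain from ARHGAP33 (also known as SNX26, TCGAP or NOMA-GAP) in E. coli. It is one member of a collection used for a family-wide analysis of human SH3 domain binding specificities. The plasmid replicates from a ColE1/pBR322-type origin accompanied by the bom region. The rop gene is annotated only as fragments, interrupted by an f1 phage origin. The catalogue lists the plasmid as low copy. Selection is by ampicillin through the TEM beta-lactamase gene (bla) and its native promoter.

The expression cassette is driven by the tac promoter, a strong trp/lac hybrid, followed by a lac operator. The plasmid carries its own lacI gene under the up-mutated lacIq promoter, so transcription is repressed until IPTG is added. The open reading frame begins with a 6xHis tag, continues into Schistosoma japonicum glutathione S-transferase, and ends with the ARHGAP33 fragment. The insert is listed as about 230 bp, cloned between SfiI and NotI sites, and 183 bp of it is annotated as matching the human protein. The resulting His-GST-SH3 fusion can be captured on either nickel or glutathione resin, and GST generally aids the solubility of small domains.

Downstream of the insert lie an fd phage terminator and two fragments of M13 gene III, along with remnants of the tetracycline resistance gene and its promoter. Together with the f1 origin, these suggest the backbone derives from a phage-display phagemid, although the record does not say so. Nothing in the record assigns these remnants a role in the stated purpose of protein expression and purification.
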