Features (pLannotate 1.2.2; 21 found; start..end, strand, type, name):
     61..138     +  promoter       lacIq promoter: lacI (mutant); In the lacIq allele, a single base change in the promoter boosts expression of the lacI gene about 10-fold.
    139..1221    +  CDS            lacI: lac repressor; lacI; The lac repressor binds to the lac operator to inhibit transcription in E. coli. This inhibition can be relieved by adding lactose or isopropyl-β-D-thiogalactopyranoside (IPTG).
   1234..1255    +  protein_bind   CAP binding site: CAP binding activates transcription in the presence of cAMP. E. coli catabolite activator protein
   1274..1291    +  promoter       tet promoter (fragment): E. coli promoter for tetracycline efflux protein gene
   1464..1492    +  promoter       tac promoter: strong E. coli promoter; hybrid between the trp and lac UV5 promoters
   1500..1516    +  protein_bind   lac operator: The lac repressor binds to the lac operator to inhibit transcription in E. coli. This inhibition can be relieved by adding lactose or isopropyl-β-D-thiogalactopyranoside (IPTG). lac repressor encoded by lacI
   1601..1618    +  CDS            6xHis: 6xHis affinity tag
   1634..2287    +  CDS            GST26_SCHJA: Experimental evidence at protein level: Swiss-Prot protein existence level 1. GST isoenzymes appear to play a central role in the parasite detoxification system. Other functions are also suspected including a role in increasing the solubility of haematin in the parasite gut. From Schistosoma japonicum (Blood fluke).
   2381..2563    +  CDS            ARHGAP33 (fragment): RHG33_HUMAN - Also known as SNX26, TCGAP. Experimental evidence at protein level: Swiss-Prot protein existence level 1. May be involved in several stages of intracellular trafficking. Could play an important role in the regulation of glucose transport by insulin. May act as a downstream effector of RHOQ/TC10 in the regulation of insulin-stimulated glucose transport (By similarity). From Homo sapiens (Human).
   2579..2626    +  terminator     fd terminator (sequence withheld): central terminator from bacteriophage fd (Otsuka and Kunisawa, 1982)
   2631..2843    +  CDS            M13 gene III (fragment) (sequence partly withheld): pIII; III; minor coat protein
   2858..3328    +  CDS            M13 gene III (fragment) (sequence partly withheld): pIII; III; minor coat protein
   3350..3420    +  CDS            TcR (fragment): tetracycline efflux protein; tet; confers resistance to tetracycline
   3662..4042    -  CDS            YPB1_ECOLX: Protein predicted: Swiss-Prot protein existence level 4. From Escherichia coli.
   4059..4210    +  CDS            rop (fragment): Rop protein, which maintains plasmids at low copy number; rop
   4246..4674    -  rep_origin     f1 ori (sequence partly withheld): f1 bacteriophage origin of replication; arrow indicates direction of (+) strand synthesis
   4683..4722    +  CDS            rop (fragment): Rop protein, which maintains plasmids at low copy number; rop
   4824..4964    +  misc_feature   bom: basis of mobility region from pBR322
   5150..5737    -  rep_origin     ori: high-copy-number ColE1/pMB1/pBR322/pUC origin of replication
   5911..6768    -  CDS            bla: BLAT_ECOLX - Experimental evidence at protein level: Swiss-Prot protein existence level 1. TEM-type are the most prevalent beta-lactamases in enterobacteria; they hydrolyze the beta-lactam bond in susceptible beta-lactam antibiotics, thus conferring resistance to penicillins and cephalosporins. TEM-3 and TEM-4 are capable of hydrolyzing cefotaxime and ceftazidime. TEM-5 is capable of hydrolyzing ceftazidime. TEM-6 is capable of hydrolyzing ceftazidime and aztreonam. TEM-8/CAZ-2, TEM- 16/CAZ-7 and TEM-24/CAZ-6 are markedly active against ceftazidime. IRT- 4 shows resistance to beta-lactamase in
   6769..6873    -  promoter       AmpR promoter: bla
>Addgene plasmid #91341 | pHH0103_ARHGAP33-1/1 | addgene full sequence | sequence record 191840 | Addgene NGS Result
CATGACATTAACCTATAAAAATAGGCGTATCACGAGGCCCTTTCGTCTTCAAGAATTCCCGACACCATCG
AATGGTGCAAAACCTTTCGCGGTATGGCATGATAGCGCCCGGAAGAGAGTCAATTCAGGGTGGTGAATGT
GAAACCAGTAACGTTATACGATGTCGCAGAGTATGCCGGTGTCTCTTATCAGACCGTTTCCCGCGTGGTG
AACCAGGCCAGCCACGTTTCTGCGAAAACGCGGGAAAAAGTGGAAGCGGCGATGGCGGAGCTGAATTACA
TTCCCAACCGCGTGGCACAACAACTGGCGGGCAAACAGTCGTTGCTGATTGGCGTTGCCACCTCCAGTCT
GGCCCTGCACGCGCCGTCGCAAATTGTCGCGGCGATTAAATCTCGCGCCGATCAACTGGGTGCCAGCGTG
GTGGTGTCGATGGTAGAACGAAGCGGCGTCGAAGCCTGTAAAGCGGCGGTGCACAATCTTCTCGCGCAAC
GCGTCAGTGGGCTGATCATTAACTATCCGCTGGATGACCAGGATGCCATTGCTGTGGAAGCTGCCTGCAC
TAATGTTCCGGCGTTATTTCTTGATGTCTCTGACCAGACACCCATCAACAGTATTATTTTCTCCCATGAA
GACGGTACGCGACTGGGCGTGGAGCATCTGGTCGCATTGGGTCACCAGCAAATCGCGCTGTTAGCGGGCC
CATTAAGTTCTGTCTCGGCGCGTCTGCGTCTGGCTGGCTGGCATAAATATCTCACTCGCAATCAAATTCA
GCCGATAGCGGAACGGGAAGGCGACTGGAGTGCCATGTCCGGTTTTCAACAAACCATGCAAATGCTGAAT
GAGGGCATCGTTCCCACTGCGATGCTGGTTGCCAACGATCAGATGGCGCTGGGCGCAATGCGCGCCATTA
CCGAGTCCGGGCTGCGCGTTGGTGCGGATATCTCGGTAGTGGGATACGACGATACCGAAGACAGCTCATG
TTATATCCCGCCGTTAACCACCATCAAACAGGATTTTCGCCTGCTGGGGCAAACCAGCGTGGACCGCTTG
CTGCAACTCTCTCAGGGCCAGGCGGTGAAGGGCAATCAGCTGTTGCCCGTCTCACTGGTGAAAAGAAAAA
CCACCCTGGCGCCCAATACGCAAACCGCCTCTCCCCGCGCGTTGGCCGATTCATTAATGCAGCTGGCACG
ACAGGTTTCCCGACTGGAAAGCGGGCAGTGAGCGCAACGCAATTAATGTAAGTTAGCTCACTCATTAGGC
ACAATTCTCATGTTTGACAGCTTATCATCGACTGCACGGTGCACCAATGCTTCTGGCGTCAGGCAGCCAT
CGGAAGCTGTGGTATGGCTGTGCAGGTCGTAAATCACTGCATAATTCGTGTCGCTCAAGGCGCACTCCCG
TTCTGGATAATGTTTTTTGCGCCGACATCATAACGGTTCTGGCAAATATTCTGAAATGAGCTGTTGACAA
TTAATCATCGGCTCGTATAATGTGTGGAATTGTGAGCGGATAACAATTTCACACAGGAAACAGCCAGTCC
GTTTAGGTGTTTTCACGAGCACTTCACCAACAAGGACCATAGATTATGAAAATCGAAGAACACCATCACC
ATCACCATTCCAGCGGTAAGCTTATGTCCCCTATACTAGGTTATTGGAAAATTAAGGGCCTTGTGCAACC
CACTCGACTTCTTTTGGAATATCTTGAAGAAAAATATGAAGAGCATTTGTATGAGCGCGATGAAGGTGAT
AAATGGCGAAACAAAAAGTTTGAATTGGGTTTGGAGTTTCCCAATCTTCCTTATTATATTGATGGTGATG
TTAAATTAACACAGTCTATGGCCATCATACGTTATATAGCTGACAAGCACAACATGTTGGGTGGTTGTCC
AAAAGAGCGTGCAGAGATTTCAATGCTTGAAGGAGCGGTTTTGGATATTAGATACGGTGTTTCGAGAATT
GCATATAGTAAAGACTTTGAAACTCTCAAAGTTGATTTTCTTAGCAAGCTACCTGAAATGCTGAAAATGT
TCGAAGATCGTTTATGTCATAAAACATATTTAAATGGTGATCATGTAACCCATCCTGACTTCATGTTGTA
TGACGCTCTTGATGTTGTTTTATACATGGACCCAATGTGCCTGGATGCGTTCCCAAAATTAGTTTGTTTT
AAAAAACGTATTGAAGCTATCCCACAAATTGATAAGTACTTGAAATCCAGCAAGTATATAGCATGGCCTT
TGCAGGGCTGGCAAGCCACGTTTGGTGGTGGCGACCATCCTCCAAAATCGGATCTGGAAGTTCTGTTCCA
GGGGCCCCTGTCCAGCGGTCTGGTTCCGCGTGGTTCCGGTACCGCGGCCCAGCCGGCCATGGCCCAGGGC
GCGCTGGCAGCAGCCCATGTTATCAAACGTTATACCGCCCAAGCACCAGATGAACTGTCCTTCGAAGTTG
GTGATATTGTCTCCGTTATTGATATGCCACCGACCGAAGATCGTTCTTGGTGGCGTGGTAAACGTGGTTT
TCAAGTCGGTTTCTTCCCGTCCGAATGTGTTGAACTGTTTACCGCGGCCGCATA
[142 nt withheld, positions 2575-2716]
C
[98 nt withheld, positions 2718-2815]
AGTTTGTACTGGTGACGAAACTCAGTGTCTAGCTAGAGTGGC
[149 nt withheld, positions 2858-3006]
T
[41 nt withheld, positions 3008-3048]
T
[62 nt withheld, positions 3050-3111]
A
[35 nt withheld, positions 3113-3147]
CCTCCCTCAATCGGTTGAATGTCGCCCTTTTGTCTTTGGCGCTGGTAAACCATATGAA
[86 nt withheld, positions 3206-3291]
T
[54 nt withheld, positions 3293-3346]
CTAGCGCCGCCCTATACCTTGTCTGCCTCCCCGCGTTGCGTCGCGGTGCATGGAGCCGGGCCACCTCGAC
CTGAATGGAAGCCGGCGGCACCTCGCTAACGGATTCACCACTCCAAGAATTGGAGCCAATCAATTCTTGC
GGAGAACTGTGAATGCGCAAACCAACCCTTGGCAGAACATATCCATCGCGTCCGCCATCTCCAGCAGCCG
CACGCGGCGCATCTCGGGCAGCGTTGGGTCCTGGCCACGGGTGCGCATGATCGTGCTCCTGTCGTTGAGG
ACCCGGCTAGGCTGGCGGGGTTGCCTTACTGGTTAGCAGAATGAATCACCGATACGCGAGCGAACGTGAA
GCGACTGCTGCTGCAAAACGTCTGCGACCTGAGCAACAACATGAATGGTCTTCGGTTTCCGTGTTTCGTA
AAGTCTGGAAACGCGGAAGTCAGCGCCCTGCACCATTATGTTCCGGATCTGCATCGCAGGATGCTGCTGG
CTACCCTGTGGAACACCTACATCTGTATTAACGAAGCGCTGGCATTGACCCTGAGTGATTTTTCTCTGGT
CCCGCCGCATCCATACCGCCAGTTGTTTACCCTCACAACGTTCCAGTAACCGGGCATGTTCATCATCAGT
AACCCGTATCGTGAGCATCCTCTCTCGTTTCATCGGTATCATTACCCCCATGAACAGAAATCCCCCTTAC
ACGGAGGCATCAGTGACCAAACAGGAAAAAACCGCCCTTAACATGGCCCGCTTTATCAGAAGCCAGACAT
TAACGCTTCTGGAGAAACTCAACGAGCTGGACGCGGATGAACAGGCAGACATCTGTGAATCGCTTCACGA
CCACGCTGATGAGCTTTACCGCAGGATCCGCGAAATTGTAAGCGTTAATATTTTGTTAAAATTCGCGTTA
AATTTTTGTTAAATCAGCTCATTTTTTAACCAATAGGCCGAAATCGGCAAAATCCCTTATAAATCAAAAG
AATAGACCGAGATAGGGT
[37 nt withheld, positions 4345-4381]
AAAGAACGTGGACTCCAACGTCAAAGG
[49 nt withheld, positions 4409-4457]
T
[91 nt withheld, positions 4459-4549]
G
[124 nt withheld, positions 4551-4674]
CGCGGATCCTGCCTCGCGCGTTTCGGTGATGACGGTGAAAACCTCTGACACATGCAGCTCCCGGAGACGG
TCACAGCTTGTCTGTAAGCGGATGCCGGGAGCAGACAAGCCCGTCAGGGCGCGTCAGCGGGTGTTGGCGG
GTGTCGGGGCGCAGCCATGACCCAGTCACGTAGCGATAGCGGAGTGTATACTGGCTTAACTATGCGGCAT
CAGAGCAGATTGTACTGAGAGTGCACCATATGCGGTGTGAAATACCGCACAGATGCGTAAGGAGAAAATA
CCGCATCAGGCGCTCTTCCGCTTCCTCGCTCACTGACTCGCTGCGCTCGGTCGTTCGGCTGCGGCGAGCG
GTATCAGCTCACTCAAAGGCGGTAATACGGTTATCCACAGAATCAGGGGATAACGCAGGAAAGAACATGT
GAGCAAAAGGCCAGCAAAAGGCCAGGAACCGTAAAAAGGCCGCGTTGCTGGCGTTTTTCCATAGGCTCCG
CCCCCCTGACGAGCATCACAAAAATCGACGCTCAAGTCAGAGGTGGCGAAACCCGACAGGACTATAAAGA
TACCAGGGTTTCCCCCTGGAAGCTCCCTCGTGCGCTCTCCTGTTCCGACCCTGCCGCTTACCGGATACCT
GTCCGCCTTTCTCCCTTCGGGAAGCGTGGCGCTTTCTCATAGCTCACGCTGTAGGTATCTCAGTTCGGTG
TAGGTCGTTCGCTCCAAGCTGGGCTGTGTGCACGAACCCCCCGTTCAGCCCGACCGCTGCGCCTTATCCG
GTAACTATCGTCTTGAGTCCAACCCGGTAAGACACGACTTATCGCCACTGGCAGCAGCCACTGGTAACAG
GATTAGCAGAGCGAGGTATGTAGGCGGTGCTACAGAGTTCTTGAAGTGGTGGCCTAACTACGGCTACACT
AGAAGGACAGTATTTGGTATCTGCGCTCTGCTGAAGCCAGTTACCTTCGGAAAAAGAGTTGGTAGCTCTT
GATCCGGCAAACAAACCACCGCTGGTAGCGGTGGTTTTTTTGTTTGCAAGCAGCAGATTACGCGCAGAAA
AAAAGGATCTCAAGAAGATCCTTTGATCTTTTCTACGGGGTCTGACGCTCAGTGGAACGAAAACTCACGT
TAAGGGATTTTGGTCATGAGATTATCAAAAAGGATCTTCACCTAGATCCTTTTAAATTAAAAATGAAGTT
TTAAATCAATCTAAAGTATATATGAGTAAACTTGGTCTGACAGTTACCAATGCTTAATCAGTGAGGCACC
TATCTCAGCGATCTGTCTATTTCGTTCATCCATAGTTGCCTGACTCCCCGTCGTGTAGATAACTACGATA
CGGGAGGGCTTACCATCTGGCCCCAGTGCTGCAATGATACCGCGAGACCCACGCTCACCGGCTCCAGATT
TATCAGCAATAAACCAGCCAGCCGGAAGGGCCGAGCGCAGAAGTGGTCCTGCAACTTTATCCGCCTCCAT
CCAGTCTATTAATTGTTGCCGGGAAGCTAGAGTAAGTAGTTCGCCAGTTAATAGTTTGCGCAACGTTGTT
GCCATTGCTGCAGGCATCGTGGTGTCACGCTCGTCGTTTGGTATGGCTTCATTCAGCTCCGGTTCCCAAC
GATCAAGGCGAGTTACATGATCCCCCATATTGTGCAAAAAAGCGGTTAGCTCCTTCGGTCCTCCGATCGT
TGTCAGAAGTAAGTTGGCCGCAGTGTTATCACTCATGGTTATGGCAGCACTGCATAATTCTCTTACTGTC
ATGCCATCCGTAAGATGCTTTTCTGTGACTGGTGAGTACTCAACCAAGTCATTCTGAGAATAGTGTATGC
GGCGACCGAGTTGCTCTTGCCCGGCGTCAACACGGGATAATACCGCGCCACATAGCAGAACTTTAAAAGT
GCTCATCATTGGAAAACGTTCTTCGGGGCGAAAACTCTCAAGGATCTTACCGCTGTTGAGATCCAGTTCG
ATGTAACCCACTCGTGCACCCAACTGATCTTCAGCATCTTTTACTTTCACCAGCGTTTCTGGGTGAGCAA
AAACAGGAAGGCAAAATGCCGCAAAAAAGGGAATAAGGGCGACACGGAAATGTTGAATACTCATACTCTT
CCTTTTTCAATATTATTGAAGCATTTATCAGGGTTATTGTCTCATGAGCGGATACATATTTGAATGTATT
TAGAAAAATAAACAAATAGGGGTTCCGCGCACATTTCCCCGAAAAGTGCCACCTGACGTCTAAGAAACCA
TTATTAT
