>Addgene plasmid #91341 | pHH0103_ARHGAP33-1/1 | depositor partial sequence | sequence record 175829 | insert sequence
GGTACCGAATTCGGATCCGCGCGCTGGCAGCAGCCCATGTTATCAAACGTTATACCGCCCAAGCACCAGA
TGAACTGTCCTTCGAAGTTGGTGATATTGTCTCCGTTATTGATATGCCACCGACCGAAGATCGTTCTTGG
TGGCGTGGTAAACGTGGTTTTCAAGTCGGTTTCTTCCCGTCCGAATGTGTTGAACTGTTTACCGCGGCCG
CTAGCTAAGTCGACGAGCTC
